>Addgene plasmid #172989 | pCMV7.1_3xFLAG-STK4 | addgene full sequence | sequence record 340436 | Addgene NGS Result
CCATTCGCCATTCAGGCTGCGCAACTGTTGGGAAGGGCGATCGGTGCGGGCCTCTTCGCTATTACGCCAG
CTGGCGAAAGGGGGATGTGCTGCAAGGCGATTAAGTTGGGTAACGCCAGGGTTTTCCCAGTCACGACGTT
GTAAAACGACGGCCAGTGCCAAGCTGATCTATACATTGAATCAATATTGGCAATTAGCCATATTAGTCAT
TGGTTATATAGCATAAATCAATATTGGCTATTGGCCATTGCATACGTTGTATCTATATCATAATATGTAC
ATTTATATTGGCTCATGTCCAATATGACCGCCATGTTGACATTGATTATTGACTAGTTATTAATAGTAAT
CAATTACGGGGTCATTAGTTCATAGCCCATATATGGAGTTCCGCGTTACATAACTTACGGTAAATGGCCC
GCCTGGCTGACCGCCCAACGACCCCCGCCCATTGACGTCAATAATGACGTATGTTCCCATAGTAACGCCA
ATAGGGACTTTCCATTGACGTCAATGGGTGGAGTATTTACGGTAAACTGCCCACTTGGCAGTACATCAAG
TGTATCATATGCCAAGTCCGCCCCCTATTGACGTCAATGACGGTAAATGGCCCGCCTGGCATTATGCCCA
GTACATGACCTTACGGGACTTTCCTACTTGGCAGTACATCTACGTATTAGTCATCGCTATTACCATGGTG
ATGCGGTTTTGGCAGTACACCAATGGGCGTGGATAGCGGTTTGACTCACGGGGATTTCCAAGTCTCCACC
CCATTGACGTCAATGGGAGTTTGTTTTGGCACCAAAATCAACGGGACTTTCCAAAATGTCGTAATAACCC
CGCCCCGTTGACGCAAATGGGCGGTAGGCGTGTACGGTGGGAGGTCTATATAAGCAGAGCTCGTTTAGTG
AACCGTCAGAATTAACCATGGACTACAAAGACCATGACGGTGATTATAAAGATCATGACATCGATTACAA
GGATGACGATGACAAGCTTGCGGCCGCGAATTCATCGATAGATCTGATATCAACAAGTTTGTACAAAAAA
GCAGGCTCTGAGACGGTACAGCTGAGGAACCCGCCGCGCCGGCAGCTGAAAAAGTTGGATGAAGATAGTT
TAACCAAACAACCAGAAGAAGTATTTGATGTCTTAGAGAAACTTGGAGAAGGGTCCTATGGCAGCGTATA
CAAAGCTATTCATAAAGAGACCGGCCAGATTGTTGCTATTAAGCAAGTTCCTGTGGAATCAGACCTCCAG
GAGATAATCAAAGAAATCTCTATAATGCAGCAATGTGACAGCCCTCATGTAGTCAAATATTATGGCAGTT
ATTTTAAGAACACAGACTTATGGATCGTTATGGAGTACTGTGGGGCTGGTTCTGTATCTGATATCATTCG
ATTACGAAATAAAACGTTAACAGAAGATGAAATAGCTACAATATTACAATCAACTCTTAAGGGACTTGAA
TACCTTCATTTTATGAGAAAAATACACCGAGATATCAAGGCAGGAAATATTTTGCTAAATACAGAAGGAC
ATGCAAAACTTGCAGATTTTGGGGTAGCAGGTCAACTTACAGATACCATGGCCAAGCGGAATACAGTGAT
AGGAACACCATTTTGGATGGCTCCAGAAGTGATTCAGGAAATTGGATACAACTGTGTAGCAGACATCTGG
TCCCTGGGAATAACTGCCATAGAAATGGCTGAAGGAAAGCCCCCTTATGCTGATATCCATCCAATGAGGG
CAATCTTCATGATTCCTACAAATCCTCCTCCCACATTCCGAAAACCAGAGCTATGGTCAGATAACTTTAC
AGATTTTGTGAAACAGTGTCTTGTAAAGAGCCCTGAGCAGAGGGCCACAGCCACTCAGCTCCTGCAGCAC
CCATTTGTCAGGAGTGCCAAAGGAGTGTCAATACTGCGAGACTTAATTAATGAAGCCATGGATGTGAAAC
TGAAACGCCAGGAATCCCAGCAGCGGGAAGTGGACCAGGACGATGAAGAAAACTCAGAAGAGGATGAAAT
GGATTCTGGCACGATGGTTCGAGCAGTGGGTGATGAGATGGGCACTGTCCGAGTAGCCAGCACCATGACT
GATGGAGCCAATACTATGATTGAGCACGATGACACGTTGCCATCACAACTGGGCACCATGGTGATCAATG
CAGAGGATGAGGAAGAGGAAGGAACTATGAAAAGAAGGGATGAGACCATGCAGCCTGCGAAACCATCCTT
TCTTGAATATTTTGAACAAAAAGAAAAGGAAAACCAGATCAACAGCTTTGGCAAGAGTGTACCTGGTCCA
CTGAAAAATTCTTCAGATTGGAAAATACCACAGGATGGAGACTACGAGTTTCTTAAGAGTTGGACAGTGG
AGGACCTTCAGAAGAGGCTCTTGGCCCTGGACCCCATGATGGAGCAGGAGATTGAAGAGATCCGGCAGAA
GTACCAGTCCAAGCGGCAGCCCATCCTGGATGCCATAGAGGCTAAGAAGAGACGGCAACAAAACTTCTGA
GACCCAGCTTTCTTGTACAAAGTGGTTGATTCGGTACCAGTCGACTCTAGAGGATCCCGGGTGGCATCCC
TGTGACCCCTCCCCAGTGCCTCTCCTGGCCCTGGAAGTTGCCACTCCAGTGCCCACCAGCCTTGTCCTAA
TAAAATTAAGTTGCATCATTTTGTCTGACTAGGTGTCCTTCTATAATATTATGGGGTGGAGGGGGGTGGT
ATGGAGCAAGGGGCAAGTTGGGAAGACAACCTGTAGGGCCTGCGGGGTCTATTGGGAACCAAGCTGGAGT
GCAGTGGCACAATCTTGGCTCACTGCAATCTCCGCCTCCTGGGTTCAAGCGATTCTCCTGCCTCAGCCTC
CCGAGTTGTTGGGATTCCAGGCATGCATGACCAGGCTCAGCTAATTTTTGTTTTTTTGGTAGAGACGGGG
TTTCACCATATTGGCCAGGCTGGTCTCCAACTCCTAATCTCAGGTGATCTACCCACCTTGGCCTCCCAAA
TTGCTGGGATTACAGGCGTGAACCACTGCTCCCTTCCCTGTCCTTCTGATTTTAAAATAACTATACCAGC
AGGAGGACGTCCAGACACAGCATAGGCTACCTGGCCATGCCCAACCGGTGGGACATTTGAGTTGCTTGCT
TGGCACTGTCCTCTCATGCGTTGGGTCCACTCAGTAGATGCCTGTTGAATTGGGTACGCGGCCAGCTTGG
CTGTGGAATGTGTGTCAGTTAGGGTGTGGAAAGTCCCCAGGCTCCCCAGCAGGCAGAAGTATGCAAAGCA
TGCATCTCAATTAGTCAGCAACCAGGTGTGGAAAGTCCCCAGGCTCCCCAGCAGGCAGAAGTATGCAAAG
CATGCATCTCAATTAGTCAGCAACCATAGTCCCGCCCCTAACTCCGCCCATCCCGCCCCTAACTCCGCCC
AGTTCCGCCCATTCTCCGCCCCATGGCTGACTAATTTTTTTTATTTATGCAGAGGCCGAGGCCGCCTCGG
CCTCTGAGCTATTCCAGAAGTAGTGAGGAGGCTTTTTTGGAGGCCTAGGCTTTTGCAAAAAGCTCCTCGA
GGAACTGAAAAACCAGAAAGTTAATTCCCTATAGTGAGTCGTATTAAATTCGTAATCATGTCATAGCTGT
TTCCTGTGTGAAATTGTTATCCGCTCACAATTCCACACAACATACGAGCCGGAAGCATAAAGTGTAAAGC
CTGGGGTGCCTAATGAGTGAGCTAACTCACATTAATTGCGTTGCGCTCACTGCCCGCTTTCCAGTCGGGA
AACCTGTCGTGCCAGCTGCATTAATGAATCGGCCAACGCGCGGGGAGAGGCGGTTTGCGTATTGGGCGCT
CTTCCGCTTCCTCGCTCACTGACTCGCTGCGCTCGGTCGTTCGGCTGCGGCGAGCGGTATCAGCTCACTC
AAAGGCGGTAATACGGTTATCCACAGAATCAGGGGATAACGCAGGAAAGAACATGTGAGCAAAAGGCCAG
CAAAAGGCCAGGAACCGTAAAAAGGCCGCGTTGCTGGCGTTTTTCCATAGGCTCCGCCCCCCTGACGAGC
ATCACAAAAATCGACGCTCAAGTCAGAGGTGGCGAAACCCGACAGGACTATAAAGATACCAGGCGTTTCC
CCCTGGAAGCTCCCTCGTGCGCTCTCCTGTTCCGACCCTGCCGCTTACCGGATACCTGTCCGCCTTTCTC
CCTTCGGGAAGCGTGGCGCTTTCTCATAGCTCACGCTGTAGGTATCTCAGTTCGGTGTAGGTCGTTCGCT
CCAAGCTGGGCTGTGTGCACGAACCCCCCGTTCAGCCCGACCGCTGCGCCTTATCCGGTAACTATCGTCT
TGAGTCCAACCCGGTAAGACACGACTTATCGCCACTGGCAGCAGCCACTGGTAACAGGATTAGCAGAGCG
AGGTATGTAGGCGGTGCTACAGAGTTCTTGAAGTGGTGGCCTAACTACGGCTACACTAGAAGAACAGTAT
TTGGTATCTGCGCTCTGCTGAAGCCAGTTACCTTCGGAAAAAGAGTTGGTAGCTCTTGATCCGGCAAACA
AACCACCGCTGGTAGCGGTGGTTTTTTTGTTTGCAAGCAGCAGATTACGCGCAGAAAAAAAGGATCTCAA
GAAGATCCTTTGATCTTTTCTACGGGGTCTGACGCTCAGTGGAACGAAAACTCACGTTAAGGGATTTTGG
TCATGAGATTATCAAAAAGGATCTTCACCTAGATCCTTTTAAATTAAAAATGAAGTTTTAAATCAATCTA
AAGTATATATGAGTAAACTTGGTCTGACAGTTACCAATGCTTAATCAGTGAGGCACCTATCTCAGCGATC
TGTCTATTTCGTTCATCCATAGTTGCCTGACTCCCCGTCGTGTAGATAACTACGATACGGGAGGGCTTAC
CATCTGGCCCCAGTGCTGCAATGATACCGCGAGACCCACGCTCACCGGCTCCAGATTTATCAGCAATAAA
CCAGCCAGCCGGAAGGGCCGAGCGCAGAAGTGGTCCTGCAACTTTATCCGCCTCCATCCAGTCTATTAAT
TGTTGCCGGGAAGCTAGAGTAAGTAGTTCGCCAGTTAATAGTTTGCGCAACGTTGTTGCCATTGCTACAG
GCATCGTGGTGTCACGCTCGTCGTTTGGTATGGCTTCATTCAGCTCCGGTTCCCAACGATCAAGGCGAGT
TACATGATCCCCCATGTTGTGCAAAAAAGCGGTTAGCTCCTTCGGTCCTCCGATCGTTGTCAGAAGTAAG
TTGGCCGCAGTGTTATCACTCATGGTTATGGCAGCACTGCATAATTCTCTTACTGTCATGCCATCCGTAA
GATGCTTTTCTGTGACTGGTGAGTACTCAACCAAGTCATTCTGAGAATAGTGTATGCGGCGACCGAGTTG
CTCTTGCCCGGCGTCAATACGGGATAATACCGCGCCACATAGCAGAACTTTAAAAGTGCTCATCATTGGA
AAACGTTCTTCGGGGCGAAAACTCTCAAGGATCTTACCGCTGTTGAGATCCAGTTCGATGTAACCCACTC
GTGCACCCAACTGATCTTCAGCATCTTTTACTTTCACCAGCGTTTCTGGGTGAGCAAAAACAGGAAGGCA
AAATGCCGCAAAAAAGGGAATAAGGGCGACACGGAAATGTTGAATACTCATACTCTTCCTTTTTCAATAT
TATTGAAGCATTTATCAGGGTTATTGTCTCATGAGCGGATACATATTTGAATGTATTTAGAAAAATAAAC
AAATAGGGGTTCCGCGCACATTTCCCCGAAAAGTGCCACCTG
[124 nt withheld, positions 5783-5906]
C
[91 nt withheld, positions 5908-5998]
A
[49 nt withheld, positions 6000-6048]
CCTTTGACGTTGGAGTCCACGTTCTTT
[37 nt withheld, positions 6076-6112]
ACCCTATCTCGGTCTATTCTTTTGATTTATAAGGGATTTTGCCGATTTCGGCCTATTGGTTAAAAAATGA
GCTGATTTAACAAAAATTTAACGCGAATTTTAACAAAATATTAACGCTTACAATTT
Features (pLannotate 1.2.2; 19 found; start..end, strand, type, name):
      4..158     -  CDS            lacZα (fragment): LacZα fragment of β-galactosidase; lacZ fragment
    318..697     +  enhancer       CMV enhancer: human cytomegalovirus immediate early enhancer
    699..898     +  promoter       CMV promoter: human cytomegalovirus (CMV) immediate early promoter
    931..996     +  CDS            3xFLAG: three tandem FLAG® epitope tags, followed by an enterokinase cleavage site
   1033..1057    +  protein_bind   attB1: mutant version of attB; recombination site for the Gateway® BP reaction BP Clonase™
   1060..2517    +  CDS            STK4: STK4_HUMAN - Also known as KRS2, MST1. Experimental evidence at protein level: Swiss-Prot protein existence level 1. Stress-activated, pro-apoptotic kinase which, following caspase-cleavage, enters the nucleus and induces chromatin condensation followed by internucleosomal DNA fragmentation. Key component of the Hippo signaling pathway which plays a pivotal role in organ size control and tumor suppression by restricting proliferation and promoting apoptosis. The core of this pathway is composed of a kinase cascade wherein STK3/MST2 and STK4/MST1, in complex with its regulatory protein SAV1, ph
   2522..2546    -  protein_bind   attB2: mutant version of attB; recombination site for the Gateway® BP reaction BP Clonase™
   2560..2578    -  misc_feature   MCS (fragment): pUC18/19 multiple cloning site
   2579..3201    +  polyA_signal   hGH poly(A) signal: human growth hormone polyadenylation signal
   3230..3559    +  promoter       SV40 promoter: SV40 enhancer and early promoter
   3598..3616    -  promoter       T7 promoter: promoter for bacteriophage T7 RNA polymerase
   3654..3670    -  protein_bind   lac operator: The lac repressor binds to the lac operator to inhibit transcription in E. coli. This inhibition can be relieved by adding lactose or isopropyl-β-D-thiogalactopyranoside (IPTG). lac repressor encoded by lacI
   3678..3708    -  promoter       lac promoter: promoter for the E. coli lac operon
   3723..3744    -  protein_bind   CAP binding site: CAP binding activates transcription in the presence of cAMP. E. coli catabolite activator protein
   3757..3849    -  CDS            lacI (fragment): lac repressor; lacI; The lac repressor binds to the lac operator to inhibit transcription in E. coli. This inhibition can be relieved by adding lactose or isopropyl-β-D-thiogalactopyranoside (IPTG).
   4032..4620    -  rep_origin     ori: high-copy-number ColE1/pMB1/pBR322/pUC origin of replication
   4791..5651    -  CDS            AmpR: β-lactamase; bla; confers resistance to ampicillin, carbenicillin, and related antibiotics
   5652..5756    -  promoter       AmpR promoter: bla
   5783..6211    +  rep_origin     f1 ori (sequence partly withheld): f1 bacteriophage origin of replication; arrow indicates direction of (+) strand synthesis
