[The description below was written by a language model from this plasmid's Addgene catalogue record and pLannotate feature annotations shown in this document.]
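Description:
pCMV7.1_3xFLAG-STK4 is a mammalian expression plasmid of about 6.2 kb, built on the pCMV7.1 backbone, for constitutive production of human STK4 (also known as MST1) carrying an N-terminal 3xFLAG epitope. It is maintained in E. coli through a high-copy ColE1/pUC-type origin and selected with ampicillin via the β-lactamase gene. An f1 origin is also present, which in principle allows single-stranded DNA production. No mammalian drug-resistance gene is annotated. An SV40 enhancer/early promoter element lies downstream of the expression cassette, but no coding sequence is annotated after it, so the plasmid appears suited mainly to transient transfection.

The expression cassette consists of the human cytomegalovirus immediate early enhancer and promoter, followed by the 3xFLAG coding sequence, which includes an enterokinase cleavage site. Next come an attB1 site, the STK4 open reading frame, an attB2 site and the human growth hormone polyadenylation signal. The flanking attB sites reflect the recorded Gateway cloning route, with the STK4 coding sequence recombined into a destination version of the vector, so the attB1-encoded residues form a short linker between tag and kinase. Remnants of lacZα, lacI, the lac promoter/operator, a T7 promoter and a pUC polylinker are backbone leftovers with no evident role in expression.

STK4 is a stress-activated, pro-apoptotic serine/threonine kinase and a core component of the Hippo signalling cascade that restrains proliferation and controls organ size. The FLAG-tagged protein can be detected or immunoprecipitated with anti-FLAG reagents. The construct was deposited in connection with a protein–protein interaction study of Hippo pathway regulators.
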