Addgene plasmid #172989: pCMV7.1_3xFLAG-STK4
Purpose: constitutive expression of FLAG-tagged STK4
Depositing lab: Michael Wehr. Depositing organization: Klinikum der Ludwig Maximilians-Universitaet Muenchen. Publication: Comprehensive split TEV based protein-protein interaction screening reveals TAOK2 as a key modulator of Hippo signalling to limit growth. Ma X, Mandausch FJ, Wu Y, Sahoo VK, Ma W, Leoni G, Hostiuc M, Wintgens JP, Qiu J, Kannaiyan N, Rossner MJ, Wehr MC. Cell Signal. 2024 Jan;113:110917. doi: 10.1016/j.cellsig.2023.110917. Epub 2023 Oct 7. PubMed 37813295.
Backbone
  Vector backbone: pCMV7.1
  Vector type: Mammalian Expression
Growth in bacteria
  Bacterial resistance: Ampicillin, 100 μg/mL
  Growth temperature: 37°C
  Growth strain: DH5alpha
  Copy number: High Copy
Gene/Insert
  Gene/Insert name: 3xFLAG-STK4 (alt name: MST1)
  Species: H. sapiens (human)
  Entrez Gene: STK4 (a.k.a. KRS2, MST1, YSK3)
  Tag / fusion protein: 3xFLAG (N terminal on insert)
  Cloning method: Gateway Cloning
Terms and licenses: Academic/Nonprofit Terms; Industry Terms: Not Available to Industry
How to cite: pCMV7.1_3xFLAG-STK4 was a gift from Michael Wehr (Addgene plasmid # 172989 ; http://n2t.net/addgene:172989 ; RRID:Addgene_172989)
